>Addgene plasmid #67738 | Pr1-T7RNAP | depositor full sequence | sequence record 117448 | Pr1-T7RNAP sequence 5176 bps
AAGTGCCACCTGACGTCTAAGAAACCATTATTATCATGACATTAACCTATAAAAATAGGCGTATCACGAG
GCCCTTTCGTCTTCAAGAATTCTGGCGAATCCTCTGACCAGCCAGAAAACGACCTTTCTGTGGTGAAACC
GGATGCTGCAATTCAGAGCGGCAGCAAGTGGGGGACAGCAGAAGACCTGACCGCCGCAGAGTGGATGTTT
GACATGGTGAAGACTATCGCACCATCAGCCAGAAAACCGAATTTTGCTGGGTGGGCTAACGATATCCGCC
TGATGCGTGAACGTGACGGACGTAACCACCGCGACATGTGTGTGCTGTTCCGCTGGGCATGCTGAGCTAA
CACCGTGCGTGTAGACAATTTTACCTCTGGCGGTGATAATGGTTGCAGCTAGCAATAATTTTGTTTAACT
TTAAGAAGGAGATATACCATGAACACGATTAACATCGCTAAGAACGACTTCTCTGACATCGAACTGGCTG
CTATCCCGTTCAACACTCTGGCTGACCATTACGGTGAGCGTTTAGCTCGCGAACAGTTGGCCCTTGAGCA
TGAGTCTTACGAGATGGGTGAAGCACGCTTCCGCAAGATGTTTGAGCGTCAACTTAAAGCTGGTGAGGTT
GCGGATAACGCTGCCGCCAAGCCTCTCATCACTACCCTACTCCCTAAGATGATTGCACGCATCAACGACT
GGTTTGAGGAAGTGAAAGCTAAGCGCGGCAAGCGCCCGACAGCCTTCCAGTTCCTGCAAGAAATCAAGCC
GGAAGCCGTAGCGTACATCACCATTAAGACCACTCTGGCTTGCCTAACCAGTGCTGACAATACAACCGTT
CAGGCTGTAGCAAGCGCAATCGGTCGGGCCATTGAGGACGAGGCTCGCTTCGGTCGTATCCGTGACCTTG
AAGCTAAGCACTTCAAGAAAAACGTTGAGGAACAACTCAACAAGCGCGTAGGGCACGTCTACAAGAAAGC
ATTTATGCAAGTTGTCGAGGCTGACATGCTCTCTAAGGGTCTACTCGGTGGCGAGGCGTGGTCTTCGTGG
CATAAGGAAGACTCTATTCATGTAGGAGTACGCTGCATCGAGATGCTCATTGAGTCAACCGGAATGGTTA
GCTTACACCGCCAAAATGCTGGCGTAGTAGGTCAAGACTCTGAGACTATCGAACTCGCACCTGAATACGC
TGAGGCTATCGCAACCCGTGCAGGTGCGCTGGCTGGCATCTCTCCGATGTTCCAACCTTGCGTAGTTCCT
CCTAAGCCGTGGACTGGCATTACTGGTGGTGGCTATTGGGCTAACGGTCGTCGTCCTCTGGCGCTGGTGC
GTACTCACAGTAAGAAAGCACTGATGCGCTACGAAGACGTTTACATGCCTGAGGTGTACAAAGCGATTAA
CATTGCGCAAAACACCGCATGGAAAATCAACAAGAAAGTCCTAGCGGTCGCCAACGTAATCACCAAGTGG
AAGCATTGTCCGGTCGAGGACATCCCTGCGATTGAGCGTGAAGAACTCCCGATGAAACCGGAAGACATCG
ACATGAATCCTGAGGCTCTCACCGCGTGGAAACGTGCTGCCGCTGCTGTGTACCGCAAGGACAAGGCTCG
CAAGTCTCGCCGTATCAGCCTTGAGTTCATGCTTGAGCAAGCCAATAAGTTTGCTAACCATAAGGCCATC
TGGTTCCCTTACAACATGGACTGGCGCGGTCGTGTTTACGCTGTGTCAATGTTCAACCCGCAAGGTAACG
ATATGACCAAAGGACTGCTTACGCTGGCGAAAGGTAAACCAATCGGTAAGGAAGGTTACTACTGGCTGAA
AATCCACGGTGCAAACTGTGCGGGTGTCGATAAGGTTCCGTTCCCTGAGCGCATCAAGTTCATTGAGGAA
AACCACGAGAACATCATGGCTTGCGCTAAGTCTCCACTGGAGAACACTTGGTGGGCTGAGCAAGATTCTC
CGTTCTGCTTCCTTGCGTTCTGCTTTGAGTACGCTGGGGTACAGCACCACGGCCTGAGCTATAACTGCTC
CCTTCCGCTGGCGTTTGACGGGTCTTGCTCTGGCATCCAGCACTTCTCCGCGATGCTCCGAGATGAGGTA
GGTGGTCGCGCGGTTAACTTGCTTCCTAGTGAAACCGTTCAGGACATCTACGGGATTGTTGCTAAGAAAG
TCAACGAGATTCTACAAGCAGACGCAATCAATGGGACCGATAACGAAGTAGTTACCGTGACCGATGAGAA
CACTGGTGAAATCTCTGAGAAAGTCAAGCTGGGCACTAAGGCACTGGCTGGTCAATGGCTGGCTTACGGT
GTTACTCGCAGTGTGACTAAGCGTTCAGTCATGACGCTGGCTTACGGGTCCAAAGAGTTCGGCTTCCGTC
AACAAGTGCTGGAAGATACCATTCAGCCAGCTATTGATTCCGGCAAGGGTCTGATGTTCACTCAGCCGAA
TCAGGCTGCTGGATACATGGCTAAGCTGATTTGGGAATCTGTGAGCGTGACGGTGGTAGCTGCGGTTGAA
GCAATGAACTGGCTTAAGTCTGCTGCTAAGCTGCTGGCTGCTGAGGTCAAAGATAAGAAGACTGGAGAGA
TTCTTCGCAAGCGTTGCGCTGTGCATTGGGTAACTCCTGATGGTTTCCCTGTGTGGCAGGAATACAAGAA
GCCTATTCAGACGCGCTTGAACCTGATGTTCCTCGGTCAGTTCCGCTTACAGCCTACCATTAACACCAAC
AAAGATAGCGAGATTGATGCACACAAACAGGAGTCTGGTATCGCTCCTAACTTTGTACACAGCCAAGACG
GTAGCCACCTTCGTAAGACTGTAGTGTGGGCACACGAGAAGTACGGAATCGAATCTTTTGCACTGATTCA
CGACTCCTTCGGTACCATTCCGGCTGACGCTGCGAACCTGTTCAAAGCAGTGCGCGAAACTATGGTTGAC
ACATATGAGTCTTGTGATGTACTGGCTGATTTCTACGACCAGTTCGCTGACCAGTTGCACGAGTCTCAAT
TGGACAAAATGCCAGCACTTCCGGCTAAAGGTAACTTGAACCTCCGTGACATCTTAGAGTCGGACTTCGC
GTTCGCGTAACTCGAGCAAAGCCCGCCGAAAGGCGGGCTTTTCTGTGTCGACCGATGCCCTTGAGAGCCT
TCAACCCAGTCAGCTCCTTCCGGTGGGCGCGGGGCATGACTATCGTCGCCGCACTTATGACTGTCTTCTT
TATCATGCAACTCGTAGGACAGGTGCCGGCAGCGCTCTTCCGCTTCCTCGCTCACTGACTCGCTGCGCTC
GGTCGTTCGGCTGCGGCGAGCGGTATCAGCTCACTCAAAGGCGGTAATACGGTTATCCACAGAATCAGGG
GATAACGCAGGAAAGAACATGTGAGCAAAAGGCCAGCAAAAGGCCAGGAACCGTAAAAAGGCCGCGTTGC
TGGCGTTTTTCCATAGGCTCCGCCCCCCTGACGAGCATCACAAAAATCGACGCTCAAGTCAGAGGTGGCG
AAACCCGACAGGACTATAAAGATACCAGGCGTTTCCCCCTGGAAGCTCCCTCGTGCGCTCTCCTGTTCCG
ACCCTGCCGCTTACCGGATACCTGTCCGCCTTTCTCCCTTCGGGAAGCGTGGCGCTTTCTCAATGCTCAC
GCTGTAGGTATCTCAGTTCGGTGTAGGTCGTTCGCTCCAAGCTGGGCTGTGTGCACGAACCCCCCGTTCA
GCCCGACCGCTGCGCCTTATCCGGTAACTATCGTCTTGAGTCCAACCCGGTAAGACACGACTTATCGCCA
CTGGCAGCAGCCACTGGTAACAGGATTAGCAGAGCGAGGTATGTAGGCGGTGCTACAGAGTTCTTGAAGT
GGTGGCCTAACTACGGCTACACTAGAAGGACAGTATTTGGTATCTGCGCTCTGCTGAAGCCAGTTACCTT
CGGAAAAAGAGTTGGTAGCTCTTGATCCGGCAAACAAACCACCGCTGGTAGCGGTGGTTTTTTTGTTTGC
AAGCAGCAGATTACGCGCAGAAAAAAAGGATCTCAAGAAGATCCTTTGATCTTTTCTACGGGGTCTGACG
CTCAGTGGAACGAAAACTCACGTTAAGGGATTTTGGTCATGAGATTATCAAAAAGGATCTTCACCTAGAT
CCTTTTAAATTAAAAATGAAGTTTTAAATCAATCTAAAGTATATATGAGTAAACTTGGTCTGACAGTTAC
CAATGCTTAATCAGTGAGGCACCTATCTCAGCGATCTGTCTATTTCGTTCATCCATAGTTGCCTGACTCC
CCGTCGTGTAGATAACTACGATACGGGAGGGCTTACCATCTGGCCCCAGTGCTGCAATGATACCGCGAGA
CCCACGCTCACCGGCTCCAGATTTATCAGCAATAAACCAGCCAGCCGGAAGGGCCGAGCGCAGAAGTGGT
CCTGCAACTTTATCCGCCTCCATCCAGTCTATTAATTGTTGCCGGGAAGCTAGAGTAAGTAGTTCGCCAG
TTAATAGTTTGCGCAACGTTGTTGCCATTGCTACAGGCATCGTGGTGTCACGCTCGTCGTTTGGTATGGC
TTCATTCAGCTCCGGTTCCCAACGATCAAGGCGAGTTACATGATCCCCCATGTTGTGCAAAAAAGCGGTT
AGCTCCTTCGGTCCTCCGATCGTTGTCAGAAGTAAGTTGGCCGCAGTGTTATCACTCATGGTTATGGCAG
CACTGCATAATTCTCTTACTGTCATGCCATCCGTAAGATGCTTTTCTGTGACTGGTGAGTACTCAACCAA
GTCATTCTGAGAATAGTGTATGCGGCGACCGAGTTGCTCTTGCCCGGCGTCAATACGGGATAATACCGCG
CCACATAGCAGAACTTTAAAAGTGCTCATCATTGGAAAACGTTCTTCGGGGCGAAAACTCTCAAGGATCT
TACCGCTGTTGAGATCCAGTTCGATGTAACCCACTCGTGCACCCAACTGATCTTCAGCATCTTTTACTTT
CACCAGCGTTTCTGGGTGAGCAAAAACAGGAAGGCAAAATGCCGCAAAAAAGGGAATAAGGGCGACACGG
AAATGTTGAATACTCATACTCTTCCTTTTTCAATATTATTGAAGCATTTATCAGGGTTATTGTCTCATGA
GCGGATACATATTTGAATGTATTTAGAAAAATAAACAAATAGGGGTTCCGCGCACATTTCCCCGAA
Features (pLannotate 1.2.2; 7 found; start..end, strand, type, name):
     88..381     +  CDS            O (fragment): VRPO_LAMBD - Protein inferred from homology: Swiss-Prot protein existence level 3. Necessary for the bidirectional replication of DNA. It interacts with the ori (origin of replication) region of the genome during the initiation of replication. From Escherichia phage lambda (Bacteriophage lambda).
    410..432     +  RBS            RBS: efficient ribosome binding site from bacteriophage T7 gene 10 (Olins and Rangwala, 1989)
    439..3087    +  CDS            RPOL_BPT7: Experimental evidence at protein level: Swiss-Prot protein existence level 1. Highly processive DNA-dependent RNA polymerase that catalyzes the transcription of class II and class III viral genes. Recognizes a specific promoter sequence and enters first into an 'abortive phase' where very short transcripts are synthesized and released before proceeding to the processive transcription of long RNA chains. Unwinds the double-stranded DNA to expose the coding strand for templating. Participates in the initiation of viral DNA replication presumably by making primers accessible to the DNA polymerase
   3127..3258    +  CDS            TcR (fragment): tetracycline efflux protein; tet; confers resistance to tetracycline
   3438..4026    -  rep_origin     ori: high-copy-number ColE1/pMB1/pBR322/pUC origin of replication
   4197..5057    -  CDS            AmpR: β-lactamase; bla; confers resistance to ampicillin, carbenicillin, and related antibiotics
   5058..5162    -  promoter       AmpR promoter: bla
