[The description below was written by a language model from this plasmid's Addgene catalogue record and pLannotate feature annotations shown in this document.]
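Description:
Pr1-T7RNAP is a 5,176 bp bacterial expression and synthetic-biology plasmid built on the pBEST backbone. It carries a roughly 2.7 kb Gibson-assembled insert that places the bacteriophage T7 RNA polymerase gene under the OR2-OR1-Pr1 promoter. It is propagated in E. coli through a ColE1/pMB1-type origin of replication. Selection is with ampicillin, through a β-lactamase gene driven by its own bla promoter. The catalogue entry lists copy number as unknown, although the annotation labels the origin as a high-copy type.

The promoter name indicates a variant of the lambda phage rightward promoter with its OR2 and OR1 operator sites, which are the binding sites for the lambda cI repressor. The listed host strain, KL740, and the reduced growth temperature are consistent with repressing this strong promoter during propagation, but the record does not explain them. The promoter itself is not annotated in the feature table. The automated annotation instead flags an upstream stretch as a fragment of a lambda protein, which most likely just reflects lambda-derived sequence in this region.

Downstream, the UTR1 leader contains the efficient ribosome binding site from T7 gene 10 and is followed by the full-length T7 RNA polymerase coding sequence. The T500 terminator named in the insert is not annotated. A short tetracycline-resistance fragment after the gene appears to be a nonfunctional backbone remnant.

The plasmid supplies T7 RNA polymerase from a promoter read by the E. coli transcription machinery. This forms the first stage of a transcriptional cascade that can drive T7-promoter constructs. The associated work used such parts to characterise gene circuit performance and resource usage in a cell-free "breadboard" expression system.
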