Addgene plasmid #67738: Pr1-T7RNAP
Purpose: OR2-OR1-Pr1 promoter expressing T7 RNAP
Depositing lab: Richard Murray. Depositing organization: California Institute of Technology. Publication: Gene circuit performance characterization and resource usage in a cell-free "breadboard". Siegal-Gaskins D, Tuza ZA, Kim J, Noireaux V, Murray RM. ACS Synth Biol. 2014 Jun 20;3(6):416-25. doi: 10.1021/sb400203p. Epub 2014 Apr 7. PubMed 24670245.
Backbone
  Vector backbone: pBEST
  Backbone manufacturer: Promega
  Backbone size w/o insert (bp): 2453
  Total vector size (bp): 5176
  Vector type: Bacterial Expression, Synthetic Biology
Growth in bacteria
  Bacterial resistance: Ampicillin, 100 μg/mL
  Growth temperature: 30°C
  Growth strain: KL740
  Copy number: Unknown
Gene/Insert
  Gene/Insert name: UTR1-T7RNAP-T500
  Species: Synthetic; bacteriophage T7
  Insert size (bp): 2723
  Promoter: OR2-OR1-Pr1
  Cloning method: Gibson Cloning
  Sequencing primers: 5′ GGGTGGGCTAACGATATCCG; 3′ GGAGCTGACTGGGTTGAAGG
Terms and licenses: Academic/Nonprofit Terms; Industry Terms: Not Available to Industry
How to cite: Pr1-T7RNAP was a gift from Richard Murray (Addgene plasmid # 67738 ; http://n2t.net/addgene:67738 ; RRID:Addgene_67738)
