>Addgene plasmid #67738 | Pr1-T7RNAP | addgene partial sequence | sequence record 121179 | pBEST-F 5'-CATGGTGAAGACTATCGCAC-3'
TGCTGGGTGGGCTAACGATATCCGCCTGATGCGTGAACGTGACGGACGTAACCACCGCGACATGTGTGTG
CTGTTCCGCTGGGCATGCTGAGCTAACACCGTGCGTGTAGACAATTTTACCTCTGGCGGTGATAATGGTT
GCAGCTAGCAATAATTTTGTTTAACTTTAAGAAGGAGATATACCATGAACACGATTAACATCGCTAAGAA
CGACTTCTCTGACATCGAACTGGCTGCTATCCCGTTCAACACTCTGGCTGACCATTACGGTGAGCGTTTA
GCTCGCGAACAGTTGGCCCTTGAGCATGAGTCTTACGAGATGGGTGAAGCACGCTTCCGCAAGATGTTTG
AGCGTCAACTTAAAGCTGGTGAGGTTGCGGATAACGCTGCCGCCAAGCCTCTCATCACTACCCTACTCCC
TAAGATGATTGCACGCATCAACGACTGGTTTGAGGAAGTGAAAGCTAAGCGCGGCAAGCGCCCGACAGCC
TTCCAGTTCCTGCAAGAAATCAAGCCGGAAGCCGTAGCGTACATCACCATTAAGACCACTCTGGCTTGCC
TAACCAGTGCTGACAATACAACCGTTCAGGCTGTAGCAAGCGCAATCGGTCGGGCCATTGAGGACGAGGC
TCGCTTCGGTCGTATCCGTGACCTTGAAGCTAAGCACTTCAAGAAAAACGTTGAGGAACAACTCAACAAG
CGCGTAGGGCACGTCTACAAGAAAGCATTTATGCAAGTTGTCGAGGCTGACATGCTCTCTAAGGGTCTAC
TCGGTGGCGAGGCGTGGTCTT
