>Addgene plasmid #67738 | Pr1-T7RNAP | addgene partial sequence | sequence record 121180 | Tet-internal-R 5'-aaggagctgactgggttgaag-3'
AACGCGAAGTCCGACTCTAAGATGTCACGGAGGTTCAAGTTACCTTTAGCCGGAAGTGCTGGCATTTTGT
CCAATTGAGACTCGTGCAACTGGTCAGCGAACTGGTCGTAGAAATCAGCCAGTACATCACAAGACTCATA
TGTGTCAACCATAGTTTCGCGCACTGCTTTGAACAGGTTCGCAGCGTCAGCCGGAATGGTACCGAAGGAG
TCGTGAATCAGTGCAAAAGATTCGATTCCGTACTTCTCGTGTGCCCACACTACAGTCTTACGAAGGTGGC
TACCGTCTTGGCTGTGTACAAAGTTAGGAGCGATACCAGACTCCTGTTTGTGTGCATCAATCTCGCTATC
TTTGTTGGTGTTAATGGTAGGCTGTAAGCGGAACTGACCGAGGAACATCAGGTTCAAGCGCGTCTGAATA
GGCTTCTTGTATTCCTGCCACACAGGGAAACCATCAGGAGTTACCCAATGCACAGCGCAACGCTTGCGAA
GAATCTCTCCAGTCTTCTTATCTTTGACCTCAGCAGCCAGCAGCTTAGCAGCAGACTTAAGCCAGTTCAT
TGCTTCAACCGCAGCTACCACCGTCACGCTCACAGATTCCCAAATCAGCTTAGCCATGTATCCAGCAGCC
TGATTCGGCTGAGTGAACATCAGACCCTTGCCGGAATCAATAGCTGGCTGAATGGTATCTTCCAGCACTT
GTTGACGGAAGCCGAACTCTTTGGACCCGTAAGCCAGCGTCATGACTGA
